Addgene plasmid #53433: human CD40 promoter
Purpose: promoter activity study
Depositing lab: Etty Benveniste. Publication: Critical role of tumor necrosis factor-alpha and NF-kappa B in interferon-gamma -induced CD40 expression in microglia/macrophages. Nguyen VT, Benveniste EN. J Biol Chem. 2002 Apr 19;277(16):13796-803. Epub 2002 Feb 5. 10.1074/jbc.M111906200 PubMed 11830590.
Backbone
  Vector backbone: pGL2 basic
  Backbone manufacturer: Promega
  Backbone size w/o insert (bp): 5597
  Total vector size (bp): 6300
  Vector type: Mammalian Expression, Luciferase
Growth in bacteria
  Bacterial resistance: Ampicillin, 100 μg/mL
  Growth temperature: 37°C
  Growth strain: DH5alpha
  Copy number: High Copy
Gene/Insert
  Gene/Insert name: CD40 promoter (alt name: CD40 molecule, TNF receptor superfamily member 5)
  Species: H. sapiens (human)
  Insert size (bp): 700
  GenBank ID: NM00125.4
  Entrez Gene: CD40 (a.k.a. Bp50, CDW40, TNFRSF5, p50)
  Promoter: CD40
  Tag / fusion protein: luciferase (C terminal on backbone)
  Cloning method: Restriction Enzyme; 5′ cloning site KpnI (not destroyed); 3′ cloning site BglII (destroyed during cloning)
  Sequencing primers: 5′ none; 3′ LucNRev
Terms and licenses: Academic/Nonprofit Terms; Industry Terms: Not Available to Industry
How to cite: human CD40 promoter was a gift from Etty Benveniste (Addgene plasmid # 53433 ; http://n2t.net/addgene:53433 ; RRID:Addgene_53433)
