[The description below was written by a language model from this plasmid's Addgene catalogue record and pLannotate feature annotations shown in this document.]
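Description:
The human CD40 promoter plasmid is a firefly luciferase reporter built on the promoterless pGL2 basic backbone, intended for transient transfection of mammalian cells to measure promoter activity. It is propagated in E. coli as a high-copy plasmid through a ColE1/pUC-type origin and selected with ampicillin via the β-lactamase gene and its bla promoter. An f1 phage origin is also present, which allows production of single-stranded DNA.

The insert is a roughly 700 bp fragment of the human CD40 (TNFRSF5) promoter region, cloned between KpnI and BglII sites (the BglII site was lost on ligation) directly upstream of the luciferase coding sequence. Because the backbone has no eukaryotic promoter or enhancer of its own, luciferase output reflects transcription driven by the CD40 fragment. In the annotated sequence, a synthetic poly(A) signal and a transcriptional pause site from the human α2 globin gene lie upstream of the cloning region, where they suppress read-through transcription from the backbone that would otherwise raise background. An unannotated gap of roughly 850 nt between these elements and the luciferase gene is where the promoter insert would sit, although the table does not label it. An SV40 poly(A) signal follows the reporter. The short large T antigen, TcR and lacZα fragments are backbone remnants rather than functional genes.

The sequenced record is 5,572 nt, noticeably shorter than the catalogued total of about 6,300 bp, and the record does not explain this discrepancy. The stated use is promoter activity studies, and the associated work concerned cytokine-induced CD40 expression in microglia and macrophages.
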