Features (pLannotate 1.2.2; 11 found; start..end, strand, type, name):
    111..159     +  polyA_signal   poly(A) signal: synthetic polyadenylation signal
    173..264     +  misc_feature   pause site: RNA polymerase II transcriptional pause signal from the human α2 globin gene
   1113..2765    +  CDS            luciferase: firefly luciferase; luc+; enhanced luc+ version of the luciferase gene
   2806..2927    -  polyA_signal   SV40 poly(A) signal: SV40 polyadenylation signal
   2950..3018    -  CDS            large T antigen (fragment): large T antigen from SV40 (simian virus 40)
   3034..3166    +  CDS            TcR (fragment): tetracycline efflux protein; tet; confers resistance to tetracycline
   3346..3934    -  rep_origin     ori: high-copy-number ColE1/pMB1/pBR322/pUC origin of replication
   4105..4965    -  CDS            AmpR: β-lactamase; bla; confers resistance to ampicillin, carbenicillin, and related antibiotics
   4966..5070    -  promoter       AmpR promoter: bla
   5097..5525    +  rep_origin     f1 ori (sequence partly withheld): f1 bacteriophage origin of replication; arrow indicates direction of (+) strand synthesis
   5557..52      -  CDS            lacZα (fragment) (across the origin): LacZα fragment of β-galactosidase; lacZ fragment
>Addgene plasmid #53433 | human CD40 promoter | addgene full sequence | sequence record 445051 | Addgene NGS Result
CGCAACTGTTGGGAAGGGCGATCGGTGCGGGCCTCTTCGCTATTACGCCAGCCCAAGCTACCATGATAAG
TAAGTAATATTAAGGTACGGGAGGTACTTGGAGCGGCCGCAATAAAATATCTTTATTTTCATTACATCTG
TGTGTTGGTTTTTTGTGTGAATCGATAGTACTAACATACGCTCTCCATCAAAACAAAACGAAACAAAACA
AACTAGCAAAATAGGCTGTCCCCAGTGCAAGTGCAGGTGCCAGAACATTTCTCTATCGATAGGTACCGAG
CTCTTACGCGTGCTAGCCCCCGCGCGCGAATCCGATCTGCCCGCCTCGGCCTCCTAAAGTGCTGGATTAC
AGGCGTGAGCCACCGCGCCCGGCCCCACTCTTAATAAATGCCTGTCTCCAGGTGCTGGGTGGGAGGTGGG
ATGGAATGGAATGAGGTGAGGACGCATGGATGCATGGATGAATGGATGGGAAGTTGAGACGACGCGCCCA
CACAAGGGAATTTCCTTTGAAAGAGAGCGAAATTCTGAGTTGGGAAACTCTTCCTTGAAACGCCTCCCCA
TACCCCAGCTGTGGCCTTCCCGTTTTCTGCGTGGTGGTGTGGGGGGAACTTCCTCAGGCCTCTCCGCAGT
GGAGCCTCTTTCGGTTCTGCCAGGATACCTAGAGGCAGCGGAGAGCGGGGCAGGGAGGGGAAAACCGTGA
GGGTCCCTGTGGCAGGCCCCAGCACCCATGGGATCTCTCTCCGGTCGCAGGAAGCAGGCTAGCTCCTAGC
CCGCCTCGGCTTGGCCTTTGTGGGACCTGGGGGCAAAGAAGAAGAGCTGTCTCTGGGATCATGCCTCCTC
CCGTACACAGCAAGATGCGTCCCTAAACTCCCGGGGGAATTAGACTTGTGGGAATGTTCTGGGGAAACTC
CTGCGCGGTGAATTGCTGGGGGCTCCGCCCCCCCGATAGGTGGACCGCGATTGGTCTTTGAAGACCCCGC
CCCTTTCCTGGGCGGGGCCAAGGCTGGGGCAGGGGAGTCAGCAGAGGCCTCGCTCGGGCGCCCAGTGGTC
CTGCCGCCTGGTCTCACCTCGCCTCTAGAGCTTGGCATTCCGGTACTGTTGGTAAAGCCACCATGGAAGA
CGCCAAAAACATAAAGAAAGGCCCGGCGCCATTCTATCCGCTGGAAGATGGAACCGCTGGAGAGCAACTG
CATAAGGCTATGAAGAGATACGCCCTGGTTCCTGGAACAATTGCTTTTACAGATGCACATATCGAGGTGG
ACATCACTTACGCTGAGTACTTCGAAATGTCCGTTCGGTTGGCAGAAGCTATGAAACGATATGGGCTGAA
TACAAATCACAGAATCGTCGTATGCAGTGAAAACTCTCTTCAATTCTTTATGCCGGTGTTGGGCGCGTTA
TTTATCGGAGTTGCAGTTGCGCCCGCGAACGACATTTATAATGAACGTGAATTGCTCAACAGTATGGGCA
TTTCGCAGCCTACCGTGGTGTTCGTTTCCAAAAAGGGGTTGCAAAAAATTTTGAACGTGCAAAAAAAGCT
CCCAATCATCCAAAAAATTATTATCATGGATTCTAAAACGGATTACCAGGGATTTCAGTCGATGTACACG
TTCGTCACATCTCATCTACCTCCCGGTTTTAATGAATACGATTTTGTGCCAGAGTCCTTCGATAGGGACA
AGACAATTGCACTGATCATGAACTCCTCTGGATCTACTGGTCTGCCTAAAGGTGTCGCTCTGCCTCATAG
AACTGCCTGCGTGAGATTCTCGCATGCCAGAGATCCTATTTTTGGCAATCAAATCATTCCGGATACTGCG
ATTTTAAGTGTTGTTCCATTCCATCACGGTTTTGGAATGTTTACTACACTCGGATATTTGATATGTGGAT
TTCGAGTCGTCTTAATGTATAGATTTGAAGAAGAGCTGTTTCTGAGGAGCCTTCAGGATTACAAGATTCA
AAGTGCGCTGCTGGTGCCAACCCTATTCTCCTTCTTCGCCAAAAGCACTCTGATTGACAAATACGATTTA
TCTAATTTACACGAAATTGCTTCTGGTGGCGCTCCCCTCTCTAAGGAAGTCGGGGAAGCGGTTGCCAAGA
GGTTCCATCTGCCAGGTATCAGGCAAGGATATGGGCTCACTGAGACTACATCAGCTATTCTGATTACACC
CGAGGGGGATGATAAACCGGGCGCGGTCGGTAAAGTTGTTCCATTTTTTGAAGCGAAGGTTGTGGATCTG
GATACCGGGAAAACGCTGGGCGTTAATCAAAGAGGCGAACTGTGTGTGAGAGGTCCTATGATTATGTCCG
GTTATGTAAACAATCCGGAAGCGACCAACGCCTTGATTGACAAGGATGGATGGCTACATTCTGGAGACAT
AGCTTACTGGGACGAAGACGAACACTTCTTCATCGTTGACCGCCTGAAGTCTCTGATTAAGTACAAAGGC
TATCAGGTGGCTCCCGCTGAATTGGAATCCATCTTGCTCCAACACCCCAACATCTTCGACGCAGGTGTCG
CAGGTCTTCCCGACGATGACGCCGGTGAACTTCCCGCCGCCGTTGTTGTTTTGGAGCACGGAAAGACGAT
GACGGAAAAAGAGATCGTGGATTACGTCGCCAGTCAAGTAACAACCGCGAAAAAGTTGCGCGGAGGAGTT
GTGTTTGTGGACGAAGTACCGAAAGGTCTTACCGGAAAACTCGACGCAAGAAAAATCAGAGAGATCCTCA
TAAAGGCCAAGAAGGGCGGAAAGATCGCCGTGTAATTCTAGAGTCGGGGCGGCCGGCCGCTTCGAGCAGA
CATGATAAGATACATTGATGAGTTTGGACAAACCACAACTAGAATGCAGTGAAAAAAATGCTTTATTTGT
GAAATTTGTGATGCTATTGCTTTATTTGTAACCATTATAAGCTGCAATAAACAAGTTAACAACAACAATT
GCATTCATTTTATGTTTCAGGTTCAGGGGGAGGTGTGGGAGGTTTTTTAAAGCAAGTAAAACCTCTACAA
ATGTGGTAAAATCGATAAGGATCCGTCGACCGATGCCCTTGAGAGCCTTCAACCCAGTCAGCTCCTTCCG
GTGGGCGCGGGGCATGACTATCGTCGCCGCACTTATGACTGTCTTCTTTATCATGCAACTCGTAGGACAG
GTGCCGGCAGCGCTCTTCCGCTTCCTCGCTCACTGACTCGCTGCGCTCGGTCGTTCGGCTGCGGCGAGCG
GTATCAGCTCACTCAAAGGCGGTAATACGGTTATCCACAGAATCAGGGGATAACGCAGGAAAGAACATGT
GAGCAAAAGGCCAGCAAAAGGCCAGGAACCGTAAAAAGGCCGCGTTGCTGGCGTTTTTCCATAGGCTCCG
CCCCCCTGACGAGCATCACAAAAATCGACGCTCAAGTCAGAGGTGGCGAAACCCGACAGGACTATAAAGA
TACCAGGCGTTTCCCCCTGGAAGCTCCCTCGTGCGCTCTCCTGTTCCGACCCTGCCGCTTACCGGATACC
TGTCCGCCTTTCTCCCTTCGGGAAGCGTGGCGCTTTCTCATAGCTCACGCTGTAGGTATCTCAGTTCGGT
GTAGGTCGTTCGCTCCAAGCTGGGCTGTGTGCACGAACCCCCCGTTCAGCCCGACCGCTGCGCCTTATCC
GGTAACTATCGTCTTGAGTCCAACCCGGTAAGACACGACTTATCGCCACTGGCAGCAGCCACTGGTAACA
GGATTAGCAGAGCGAGGTATGTAGGCGGTGCTACAGAGTTCTTGAAGTGGTGGCCTAACTACGGCTACAC
TAGAAGAACAGTATTTGGTATCTGCGCTCTGCTGAAGCCAGTTACCTTCGGAAAAAGAGTTGGTAGCTCT
TGATCCGGCAAACAAACCACCGCTGGTAGCGGTGGTTTTTTTGTTTGCAAGCAGCAGATTACGCGCAGAA
AAAAAGGATCTCAAGAAGATCCTTTGATCTTTTCTACGGGGTCTGACGCTCAGTGGAACGAAAACTCACG
TTAAGGGATTTTGGTCATGAGATTATCAAAAAGGATCTTCACCTAGATCCTTTTAAATTAAAAATGAAGT
TTTAAATCAATCTAAAGTATATATGAGTAAACTTGGTCTGACAGTTACCAATGCTTAATCAGTGAGGCAC
CTATCTCAGCGATCTGTCTATTTCGTTCATCCATAGTTGCCTGACTCCCCGTCGTGTAGATAACTACGAT
ACGGGAGGGCTTACCATCTGGCCCCAGTGCTGCAATGATACCGCGAGACCCACGCTCACCGGCTCCAGAT
TTATCAGCAATAAACCAGCCAGCCGGAAGGGCCGAGCGCAGAAGTGGTCCTGCAACTTTATCCGCCTCCA
TCCAGTCTATTAATTGTTGCCGGGAAGCTAGAGTAAGTAGTTCGCCAGTTAATAGTTTGCGCAACGTTGT
TGCCATTGCTACAGGCATCGTGGTGTCACGCTCGTCGTTTGGTATGGCTTCATTCAGCTCCGGTTCCCAA
CGATCAAGGCGAGTTACATGATCCCCCATGTTGTGCAAAAAAGCGGTTAGCTCCTTCGGTCCTCCGATCG
TTGTCAGAAGTAAGTTGGCCGCAGTGTTATCACTCATGGTTATGGCAGCACTGCATAATTCTCTTACTGT
CATGCCATCCGTAAGATGCTTTTCTGTGACTGGTGAGTACTCAACCAAGTCATTCTGAGAATAGTGTATG
CGGCGACCGAGTTGCTCTTGCCCGGCGTCAATACGGGATAATACCGCGCCACATAGCAGAACTTTAAAAG
TGCTCATCATTGGAAAACGTTCTTCGGGGCGAAAACTCTCAAGGATCTTACCGCTGTTGAGATCCAGTTC
GATGTAACCCACTCGTGCACCCAACTGATCTTCAGCATCTTTTACTTTCACCAGCGTTTCTGGGTGAGCA
AAAACAGGAAGGCAAAATGCCGCAAAAAAGGGAATAAGGGCGACACGGAAATGTTGAATACTCATACTCT
TCCTTTTTCAATATTATTGAAGCATTTATCAGGGTTATTGTCTCATGAGCGGATACATATTTGAATGTAT
TTAGAAAAATAAACAAATAGGGGTTCCGCGCACATTTCCCCGAAAAGTGCCACCTG
[124 nt withheld, positions 5097-5220]
C
[91 nt withheld, positions 5222-5312]
A
[49 nt withheld, positions 5314-5362]
CCTTTGACGTTGGAGTCCACGTTCTTT
[37 nt withheld, positions 5390-5426]
ACCCTATCTCGGTCTATTCTTTTGATTTATAAGGGATTTTGCCGATTTCGGCCTATTGGTTAAAAAATGA
GCTGATTTAACAAAAATTTAACGCGAATTTTAACAAAATATTAACGCTTACAATTTGCCATTCGCCATTC
AGGCTG
