>Addgene plasmid #53433 | human CD40 promoter | addgene partial sequence | sequence record 83938 | LucNRev 5'-CCTTATGCAGTTGCTCTCC-3'
ATGGCGCCGGGCCTTTCTTTATGTTTTTGGCGTCTTCCATGGTGGCTTTACCAACAGTACCGGAATGCCA
AGCTCTAGAGGCGAGGTGAGACCAGGCGGCAGGACCACTGGGCGCCCGAGCGAGGCCTCTGCTGACTCCC
CTGCCCCAGCCTTGGCCCCGCCCAGGAAAGGGGCGGGGTCTTCAAAGACCAATCGCGGTCCACCTATCGG
GGGGGCGGAGCCCCCAGCAATTCACCGCGCAGGAGTTTCCCCAGAACATTCCCACAAGTCTAATTCCCCC
GGGAGTTTAGGGACGCATCTTGCTGTGTACGGGAGGAGGCATGATCCCAGAGACAGCTCTTCTTCTTTGC
CCCCAGGTCCCACAAAGGCCAAGCCGAGGCGGGCTAGGAGCTAGCCTGCTTCCTGCGACCGGAGAGAGAT
CCCATGGGTGCTGGGGCCTGCCACAGGGACCCTCACGGTTTTCCCCTCCCTGCCCCGCTCTCCGCTGCCT
CTAGGTATCCTGGCAGAACCGAAAGAGGCTCCACTGCGGAGAGGCCTGAGGAAGTTCCCCCCACACCACC
ACGCAGAAAACGGGAAGGCCACAGCTGGGGTATGGGGAGGCGTTTCAAGGAAGAGTTTCCCAACTCAGAA
TTTCGCTCTCTTTCAAAGGAAATTCCCTTGTGTGGGCGCGTCGTCTCAACTTCCCATCCATTCATCCATG
CATCCATGCGTCCTCACCTCATTCCATTCCATCCCACCTCCCACCCAGCACCTGGAGACAGGCATTTATT
AAGAGTGGGGCCGGGCGCGGTGGCTCACGCCTGTAATCCAGCACTTTAGGAGGCCGAGGCGGGCAGATCG
GATTCGCGCGCGGGGGGCTAGCACGCGTAAGAGCTCGGTACCTATCGATAGAGAAATGTTCTGGCACCTG
CACTTGCACTGGGGGACAGCCTATTTTGCTAGTTTGTTTTGTTTCGTTTTGTTTTGATGGAGAGCGTATG
TTAGTACTATCGATTCCACAAAAA
